Addgene plasmid #143847: TFORF1788
Purpose: Lentiviral vector for overexpressing transcription factor ORFs with unique 24-bp barcodes. Barcodes facilitate identification of transcription factors in pooled screens.
Depositing lab: Feng Zhang. Depositing organization: Broad Institute. Publication: A transcription factor atlas of directed differentiation. Joung J, Ma S, Tay T, Geiger-Schuller KR, Kirchgatterer PC, Verdine VK, Guo B, Arias-Garcia MA, Allen WE, Singh A, Kuksenko O, Abudayyeh OO, Gootenberg JS, Fu Z, Macrae RK, Buenrostro JD, Regev A, Zhang F. Cell. 2023 Jan 5;186(1):209-229.e26. doi: 10.1016/j.cell.2022.11.026. PubMed 36608654.
Backbone
  Vector backbone: pLX_TRC317
  Backbone manufacturer: Broad Institute Genetic Perturbation Platform
  Backbone size w/o insert (bp): 8264
  Vector type: Mammalian Expression, Lentiviral
  Selectable markers: Puromycin
Growth in bacteria
  Bacterial resistance: Ampicillin, 100 μg/mL
  Growth temperature: 37°C
  Growth strain: NEB Stable
  Copy number: High Copy
Gene/Insert
  Gene/Insert name: TCERG1
  Species: H. sapiens (human)
  Insert size (bp): 3335
  Entrez Gene: TCERG1 (a.k.a. CA150, TAF2S, Urn1)
  Promoter: EF1a
  Cloning method: Unknown
  Sequencing primers: 5′ GGGTGGAGACTGAAGTTAGGCCAG; 3′ CACATAGCGTAAAAGGAGCAACATAG
Terms and licenses: Academic/Nonprofit Terms; Industry Terms: Not Available to Industry
Depositor comments: NM_001040006,ENST00000394421 . The transcription factor ORF portion of this plasmid was synthesized by Genewiz. Please test multiple small colonies in case of plasmid recombination. To make this collection available in a timely manner, a portion of this collection was not fully sequenced by Addgene. If an Addgene verified full plasmid sequence is not available, please contact us prior to placing an order to request the full sequence.
How to cite: TFORF1788 was a gift from Feng Zhang (Addgene plasmid # 143847 ; http://n2t.net/addgene:143847 ; RRID:Addgene_143847)
