[The description below was written by a language model from this plasmid's Addgene catalogue record and pLannotate feature annotations shown in this document.]
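Description:
TFORF1788 is a lentiviral mammalian expression plasmid built on the pLX_TRC317 backbone. It carries the human TCERG1 open reading frame (also known as CA150 or TAF2S) as one member of a barcoded transcription factor ORF collection. In bacteria it is maintained through a high-copy ColE1/pUC-type origin and selected with ampicillin via the β-lactamase gene. An f1 origin and remnants of a lac/lacZα cloning region with T7 and T3 promoters are also present in the backbone. The depositor notes that the plasmid can recombine, a common concern with LTR-containing vectors.

The viral portion has a third-generation layout. An RSV promoter drives a truncated HIV-1 5' LTR, followed by the Ψ packaging signal with a partial gag sequence, the Rev response element and a cPPT/CTS. The cassette ends in a self-inactivating ΔU3 3' LTR with a downstream SV40 polyadenylation signal.

Two expression units sit between the LTRs. An SV40 early promoter drives puromycin N-acetyltransferase for selecting transduced cells. The EF-1α promoter drives the TCERG1 coding sequence, which was produced by gene synthesis, and a WPRE downstream enhances transcript expression. The annotated ORF spans about 3.2 kb, slightly less than the 3,335 bp catalogue insert size. The insert is described as carrying a unique 24-bp barcode, but the feature table does not annotate it, so its position is not stated. A short U6 promoter fragment lies between the ORF and the WPRE.

The construct is intended for stable TCERG1 overexpression. The barcode allows this factor to be identified in pooled transcription factor screens, such as those probing directed differentiation.
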