Features (pLannotate 1.2.2; 31 found; start..end, strand, type, name):
      5..231     +  promoter       RSV promoter: Rous sarcoma virus enhancer/promoter
    232..412     +  LTR            5' LTR (truncated): truncated 5' long terminal repeat (LTR) from HIV-1
    459..584     +  misc_feature   HIV-1 Ψ: packaging signal of human immunodeficiency virus type 1
    568..931     +  CDS            HIV-1 gag (fragment): gag protein from human immunodeficiency virus 1; gag
   1077..1310    +  misc_feature   RRE: The Rev response element (RRE) of HIV-1 allows for Rev-dependent mRNA export from the nucleus to the cytoplasm.
   1687..1713    +  CDS            Rev (fragment): human immunodeficiency virus 1 (HIV-1) Rev protein; rev; enhances nuclear export of unspliced and incompletely spliced viral mRNAs
   1720..1743    +  promoter       SV40 promoter (fragment): SV40 early promoter
   1744..1815    +  promoter       SV40 promoter (fragment): SV40 enhancer and early promoter
   1839..1974    +  rep_origin     SV40 ori: SV40 origin of replication
   2020..2616    +  CDS            PuroR (fragment): puromycin N-acetyltransferase; pac from Streptomyces; confers resistance to puromycin
   2665..2782    +  misc_feature   cPPT/CTS: central polypurine tract and central termination sequence of HIV-1
   2847..2913    +  CDS            small t antigen (fragment): SV40 (simian virus 40) small t antigen
   2920..4098    +  promoter       EF-1α promoter: strong constitutive promoter for human elongation factor EF-1α
   4115..7345    +  CDS            TCERG1: TCRG1_HUMAN - Also known as CA150, TAF2S. Experimental evidence at protein level: Swiss-Prot protein existence level 1. Transcription factor that binds RNA polymerase II and inhibits the elongation of transcripts from target promoters. Regulates transcription elongation in a TATA box-dependent manner. Necessary for TAT-dependent activation of the human immunodeficiency virus type 1 (HIV-1) promoter. From Homo sapiens (Human).
   7361..7414    +  promoter       U6 promoter (fragment): RNA polymerase III promoter for human U6 snRNA
   7456..8044    +  misc_feature   WPRE: woodchuck hepatitis virus posttranscriptional regulatory element
   8095..8114    +  misc_feature   cPPT/CTS (fragment): central polypurine tract and central termination sequence of HIV-1
   8116..8349    +  LTR            3' LTR (ΔU3): self-inactivating 3' long terminal repeat (LTR) from HIV-1
   8427..8548    +  polyA_signal   SV40 poly(A) signal: SV40 polyadenylation signal
   8588..8723    +  rep_origin     SV40 ori: SV40 origin of replication
   8744..8762    -  promoter       T7 promoter: promoter for bacteriophage T7 RNA polymerase
   8770..8925    +  CDS            lacZα (fragment): LacZα fragment of β-galactosidase; lacZ fragment
   8930..9358    +  rep_origin     f1 ori (sequence partly withheld): f1 bacteriophage origin of replication; arrow indicates direction of (+) strand synthesis
   9411..9515    +  promoter       AmpR promoter: bla
   9516..10376   +  CDS            AmpR: β-lactamase; bla; confers resistance to ampicillin, carbenicillin, and related antibiotics
  10547..11135   +  rep_origin     ori: high-copy-number ColE1/pMB1/pBR322/pUC origin of replication
  11318..11410   +  CDS            lacI (fragment): lac repressor; lacI; The lac repressor binds to the lac operator to inhibit transcription in E. coli. This inhibition can be relieved by adding lactose or isopropyl-β-D-thiogalactopyranoside (IPTG).
  11423..11444   +  protein_bind   CAP binding site: CAP binding activates transcription in the presence of cAMP. E. coli catabolite activator protein
  11459..11489   +  promoter       lac promoter: promoter for the E. coli lac operon
  11493..11515   +  protein_bind   lac operator (fragment): The lac repressor binds to the lac operator to inhibit transcription in E. coli. This inhibition can be relieved by adding lactose or isopropyl-β-D-thiogalactopyranoside (IPTG). lac repressor encoded by lacI
  11558..11576   +  promoter       T3 promoter: promoter for bacteriophage T3 RNA polymerase
>Addgene plasmid #143847 | TFORF1788 | addgene full sequence | sequence record 396280 | Addgene NGS Result
TTAATGTAGTCTTATGCAATACTCTTGTAGTCTTGCAACATGGTAACGATGAGTTAGCAACATGCCTTAC
AAGGAGAGAAAAAGCACCGTGCATGCCGATTGGTGGAAGTAAGGTGGTACGATCGTGCCTTATTAGGAAG
GCAACAGACGGGTCTGACATGGATTGGACGAACCACTGAATTGCCGCATTGCAGAGATATTGTATTTAAG
TGCCTAGCTCGATACATAAACGGGTCTCTCTGGTTAGACCAGATCTGAGCCTGGGAGCTCTCTGGCTAAC
TAGGGAACCCACTGCTTAAGCCTCAATAAAGCTTGCCTTGAGTGCTTCAAGTAGTGTGTGCCCGTCTGTT
GTGTGACTCTGGTAACTAGAGATCCCTCAGACCCTTTTAGTCAGTGTGGAAAATCTCTAGCAGTGGCGCC
CGAACAGGGACTTGAAAGCGAAAGGGAAACCAGAGGAGCTCTCTCGACGCAGGACTCGGCTTGCTGAAGC
GCGCACGGCAAGAGGCGAGGGGCGGCGACTGGTGAGTACGCCAAAAATTTTGACTAGCGGAGGCTAGAAG
GAGAGAGATGGGTGCGAGAGCGTCAGTATTAAGCGGGGGAGAATTAGATCGCGATGGGAAAAAATTCGGT
TAAGGCCAGGGGGAAAGAAAAAATATAAATTAAAACATATAGTATGGGCAAGCAGGGAGCTAGAACGATT
CGCAGTTAATCCTGGCCTGTTAGAAACATCAGAAGGCTGTAGACAAATACTGGGACAGCTACAACCATCC
CTTCAGACAGGATCAGAAGAACTTAGATCATTATATAATACAGTAGCAACCCTCTATTGTGTGCATCAAA
GGATAGAGATAAAAGACACCAAGGAAGCTTTAGACAAGATAGAGGAAGAGCAAAACAAAAGTAAGACCAC
CGCACAGCAAGCGGCCGCTGATCTTCAGACCTGGAGGAGGAGATATGAGGGACAATTGGAGAAGTGAATT
ATATAAATATAAAGTAGTAAAAATTGAACCATTAGGAGTAGCACCCACCAAGGCAAAGAGAAGAGTGGTG
CAGAGAGAAAAAAGAGCAGTGGGAATAGGAGCTTTGTTCCTTGGGTTCTTGGGAGCAGCAGGAAGCACTA
TGGGCGCAGCGTCAATGACGCTGACGGTACAGGCCAGACAATTATTGTCTGGTATAGTGCAGCAGCAGAA
CAATTTGCTGAGGGCTATTGAGGCGCAACAGCATCTGTTGCAACTCACAGTCTGGGGCATCAAGCAGCTC
CAGGCAAGAATCCTGGCTGTGGAAAGATACCTAAAGGATCAACAGCTCCTGGGGATTTGGGGTTGCTCTG
GAAAACTCATTTGCACCACTGCTGTGCCTTGGAATGCTAGTTGGAGTAATAAATCTCTGGAACAGATTTG
GAATCACACGACCTGGATGGAGTGGGACAGAGAAATTAACAATTACACAAGCTTAATACACTCCTTAATT
GAAGAATCGCAAAACCAGCAAGAAAAGAATGAACAAGAATTATTGGAATTAGATAAATGGGCAAGTTTGT
GGAATTGGTTTAACATAACAAATTGGCTGTGGTATATAAAATTATTCATAATGATAGTAGGAGGCTTGGT
AGGTTTAAGAATAGTTTTTGCTGTACTTTCTATAGTGAATAGAGTTAGGCAGGGATATTCACCATTATCG
TTTCAGACCCACCTCCCAACCCCGAGGGGACCCATGCATTGCATCTCAATTAGTCAGCAACCAGGTGTGG
AAAGTCCCCAGGCTCCCCAGCAGGCAGAAGTATGCAAAGCATGCGTCTCAATTAGTCAGCAACCATAGTC
CCGCCCCTAACTCCGCCCATCCCGCCCCTAACTCCGCCCAGTTCCGCCCATTCTCCGCCCCATGGCTGAC
TAATTTTTTTTATTTATGCAGAGGCCGAGGCCGCCTCGGCCTCTGAGCTATTCCAGAAGTAGTGAGGAGG
CTTTTTTGGAGGCCTAGGCTTTTGCAAAAAGCTTTCTAGAGGTACCACCGGAGCTTACCATGACCGAGTA
CAAGCCCACGGTGCGCCTCGCCACCCGCGACGACGTCCCCAGGGCCGTACGCACCCTCGCCGCCGCGTTC
GCCGACTACCCCGCCACGCGCCACACCGTCGATCCGGACCGCCACATCGAGCGGGTCACCGAGCTGCAAG
AACTCTTCCTCACGCGCGTCGGGCTCGACATCGGCAAGGTGTGGGTCGCGGACGACGGCGCCGCCGTGGC
GGTCTGGACCACGCCGGAGAGCGTCGAAGCGGGGGCGGTGTTCGCCGAGATCGGCCCGCGCATGGCCGAG
TTGAGCGGTTCCCGGCTGGCCGCGCAGCAACAGATGGAAGGCCTCCTGGCGCCGCACCGGCCCAAGGAGC
CCGCGTGGTTCCTGGCCACCGTCGGCGTCTCGCCCGACCACCAGGGCAAGGGTCTGGGCAGCGCCGTCGT
GCTCCCCGGAGTGGAGGCGGCCGAGCGCGCCGGGGTGCCCGCCTTCCTGGAGACCTCCGCGCCCCGCAAC
CTCCCCTTCTACGAGCGGCTCGGCTTCACCGTCACCGCCGACGTCGAGGTGCCCGAAGGACCGCGCACCT
GGTGCATGACCCGCAAGCCCGGTGCCAGTTAACGAATTCTAGATCTTGAGACAAATGGCAGTATTCATCC
ACAATTTTAAAAGAAAAGGGGGGATTGGGGGGTACAGTGCAGGGGAAAGAATAGTAGACATAATAGCAAC
AGACATACAAACTAAAGAATTACAAAAACAAATTACAAAAATTCAAAATTTTCGGGTTTATTACAGGGAC
AGCAGAGATCCACTTTGGCGCCGGCTCGAGGCCTGCAGGTGCAAAGATGGATAAAGTTTTAAACAGAGAG
GAATCTTTGCAGCTAATGGACCTTCTAGGTCTTGAAAGGAGTGGGAATTGGCTCCGGTGCCCGTCAGTGG
GCAGAGCGCACATCGCCCACAGTCCCCGAGAAGTTGGGGGGAGGGGTCGGCAATTGAACCGGTGCCTAGA
GAAGGTGGCGCGGGGTAAACTGGGAAAGTGATGTCGTGTACTGGCTCCGCCTTTTTCCCGAGGGTGGGGG
AGAACCGTATATAAGTGCAGTAGTCGCCGTGAACGTTCTTTTTCGCAACGGGTTTGCCGCCAGAACACAG
GTAAGTGCCGTGTGTGGTTCCCGCGGGCCTGGCCTCTTTACGGGTTATGGCCCTTGCGTGCCTTGAATTA
CTTCCACCTGGCTGCAGTACGTGATTCTTGATCCCGAGCTTCGGGTTGGAAGTGGGTGGGAGAGTTCGAG
GCCTTGCGCTTAAGGAGCCCCTTCGCCTCGTGCTTGAGTTGAGGCCTGGCCTGGGCGCTGGGGCCGCCGC
GTGCGAATCTGGTGGCACCTTCGCGCCTGTCTCGCTGCTTTCGATAAGTCTCTAGCCATTTAAAATTTTT
GATGACCTGCTGCGACGCTTTTTTTCTGGCAAGATAGTCTTGTAAATGCGGGCCAAGATCTGCACACTGG
TATTTCGGTTTTTGGGGCCGCGGGCGGCGACGGGGCCCGTGCGTCCCAGCGCACATGTTCGGCGAGGCGG
GGCCTGCGAGCGCGGCCACCGAGAATCGGACGGGGGTAGTCTCAAGCTGGCCGGCCTGCTCTGGTGCCTG
GCCTCGCGCCGCCGTGTATCGCCCCGCCCTGGGCGGCAAGGCTGGCCCGGTCGGCACCAGTTGCGTGAGC
GGAAAGATGGCCGCTTCCCGGCCCTGCTGCAGGGAGCTCAAAATGGAGGACGCGGCGCTCGGGAGAGCGG
GCGGGTGAGTCACCCACACAAAGGAAAAGGGCCTTTCCGTCCTCAGCCGTCGCTTCATGTGACTCCACGG
AGTACCGGGCGCCGTCCAGGCACCTCGATTAGTTCTCGAGCTTTTGGAGTACGTCGTCTTTAGGTTGGGG
GGAGGGGTTTTATGCGATGGAGTTTCCCCACACTGAGTGGGTGGAGACTGAAGTTAGGCCAGCTTGGCAC
TTGATGTAATTCTCCTTGGAATTTGCCCTTTTTGAGTTTGGATCTTGGTTCATTCTCAAGCCTCAGACAG
TGGTTCAAAGTTTTTTTCTTCCATTTCAGGTGTCGTGAGGCTAGCACCGCCACCATGGCGGAGCGTGGCG
GGGACGGGGGCGAGAGTGAACGATTCAACCCGGGGGAGCTCAGGATGGCCCAACAGCAGGCCTTGAGGTT
CCGAGGTCCGGCTCCCCCACCAAATGCAGTGATGCGAGGCCCACCACCTCTGATGCGACCTCCTCCACCT
TTTGGTATGATGCGAGGCCCTCCTCCACCACCACGGCCGCCCTTTGGACGTCCTCCTTTTGATCCTAATA
TGCCGCCAATGCCTCCTCCAGGAGGGATACCTCCACCTATGGGCCCTCCACACCTCCAGAGACCACCTTT
CATGCCTCCTCCCATGAGTTCCATGCCTCCTCCTCCGGGTATGATGTTTCCACCAGGAATGCCTCCTGTG
ACTGCTCCTGGTACTCCAGCACTACCTCCTACGGAGGAGATATGGGTTGAAAATAAAACTCCAGATGGGA
AGGTTTATTATTATAATGCTCGGACACGTGAATCTGCATGGACCAAGCCAGATGGAGTTAAGGTTATTCA
GCAATCAGAACTGACACCTATGCTTGCAGCCCAGGCACAGGTTCAGGCTCAGGCCCAGGCGCAGGCTCAG
GCCCAGGCGCAGGCTCAGGCCCAGGCACAAGCTCAGGCCCAGGCTCAGGCTCAGGCCCAGGCCCAGGCCC
AGGCCCAGGCCCAGGCCCAAGCCCAAGCCCAGGCCCAGGCTCAGGCTCAGGCACAAGCTCAGGCCCAGGC
CCAGGCTCAGGTCCAGGCCCAGGTCCAGGCACAAGTGCAAGCACAAGCAGTTGGAGCTTCCACCCCTACG
ACCAGTAGCCCAGCACCTGCAGTATCCACTTCAACATCATCATCCACCCCTTCCTCTACCACTTCTACCA
CAACAACTGCTACTTCAGTTGCGCAGACAGTATCAACACCCACAACACAAGATCAGACCCCAAGTTCTGC
TGTTTCAGTTGCCACGCCTACAGTTAGTGTTTCAACTCCTGCTCCTACAGCCACACCTGTGCAAACCGTT
CCCCAGCCGCACCCTCAGACGTTACCTCCTGCTGTTCCTCATTCAGTACCTCAGCCAACAACAGCAATAC
CTGCTTTTCCACCAGTAATGGTACCTCCGTTTCGTGTTCCCCTTCCTGGCATGCCAATTCCACTTCCAGG
TGTATTGCCAGGAATGGCCCCTCCTATCGTACCCATGATACATCCCCAGGTTGCTATTGCAGCTTCACCT
GCTACCTTAGCTGGAGCAACAGCAGTTTCTGAATGGACTGAATATAAAACAGCAGATGGGAAGACATATT
ATTATAATAATAGAACATTAGAATCAACCTGGGAAAAACCCCAAGAACTAAAGGAAAAAGAAAAGTTAGA
AGAGAAGATTAAAGAGCCAATTAAAGAACCCTCTGAAGAGCCTCTGCCAATGGAGACGGAGGAGGAGGAT
CCTAAAGAAGAGCCTATAAAGGAGATAAAGGAGGAGCCCAAAGAAGAGGAGATGACTGAAGAAGAAAAGG
CTGCCCAGAAGGCAAAGCCAGTTGCTACTGCTCCTATTCCTGGTACTCCATGGTGTGTCGTTTGGACTGG
TGATGAGCGGGTCTTCTTTTATAATCCCACCACTCGTCTTTCTATGTGGGACCGACCTGATGATCTGATT
GGCAGGGCAGATGTTGACAAAATTATTCAGGAGCCCCCTCATAAAAAAGGAATGGAGGAATTGAAGAAAC
TAAGGCACCCAACTCCGACAATGCTGTCGATCCAAAAGTGGCAATTCTCTATGAGTGCAATTAAAGAGGA
ACAAGAATTAATGGAAGAAATTAATGAAGATGAGCCTGTTAAAGCAAAAAAACGGAAGAGAGACGATAAT
AAAGACATTGACTCAGAGAAAGAAGCTGCCATGGAAGCTGAAATTAAAGCTGCCCGAGAAAGGGCCATTG
TCCCTCTGGAGGCTCGAATGAAGCAGTTCAAGGACATGCTGCTAGAGAGAGGGGTGTCTGCTTTTTCAAC
GTGGGAGAAGGAGTTGCACAAGATAGTTTTTGATCCCCGGTACTTACTTCTCAATCCTAAAGAGAGAAAA
CAGGTGTTTGATCAGTATGTAAAGACCAGGGCAGAGGAAGAACGCAGGGAAAAGAAAAATAAAATAATGC
AAGCCAAGGAAGATTTCAAAAAAATGATGGAAGAAGCAAAATTTAATCCAAGAGCAACTTTTAGTGAATT
TGCAGCCAAGCATGCTAAAGATTCAAGATTCAAAGCAATTGAAAAGATGAAAGACCGAGAAGCCTTGTTT
AATGAGTTTGTGGCCGCTGCTAGGAAGAAAGAGAAAGAAGATTCGAAGACCAGAGGTGAGAAGATTAAAT
CGGATTTCTTTGAACTATTATCTAATCATCACTTGGACAGTCAGTCTCGATGGAGCAAAGTAAAAGACAA
AGTAGAAAGTGATCCACGTTACAAAGCAGTAGATAGTTCATCAATGAGAGAAGACCTTTTCAAACAGTAC
ATTGAAAAAATAGCCAAGAATTTAGACTCAGAAAAAGAAAAGGAGCTTGAAAGGCAAGCCCGCATTGAGG
CAAGCCTTCGAGAACGAGAAAGGGAGGTTCAAAAGGCCCGTTCAGAACAAACAAAAGAAATAGATCGAGA
GAGAGAGCAGCACAAACGAGAAGAAGCTATCCAGAATTTCAAAGCTCTTCTGTCTGACATGGTACGTTCT
TCAGATGTGTCATGGTCTGATACTCGTAGGACCCTCCGAAAAGATCACCGCTGGGAATCTGGATCCTTAT
TGGAAAGAGAGGAGAAAGAGAAGCTTTTTAATGAACACATTGAAGCACTTACCAAAAAAAAGAGAGAGCA
CTTTAGGCAACTTCTGGATGAAACTTCTGCAATTACCTTAACATCCACGTGGAAAGAAGTAAAAAAAATC
ATTAAGGAAGATCCTCGATGTATTAAGTTCTCCTCCAGTGACAGGAAAAAACAAAGAGAATTTGAAGAAT
ATATCAGAGACAAATATATCACAGCCAAAGCTGACTTCAGGACGCTTTTGAAAGAGACCAAATTTATAAC
ATATAGATCCAAAAAATTAATCCAAGAATCAGATCAGCACCTGAAAGATGTAGAAAAAATTTTACAGAAT
GACAAACGGTATCTAGTACTGGACTGTGTGCCAGAGGAGAGGCGTAAACTGATTGTGGCATATGTTGATG
ACCTGGATCGCCGGGGTCCACCCCCACCTCCCACAGCATCGGAGCCCACGAGACGATCAACAAAATAGTA
ATGAACTAGTCCGTAACTTGAAAGTATTTCGATTTCTTGGCTTTATATATCTTGTGGAAAGGACGAAAAC
TTACTTCGGGAATCAGGTGTACGCGTTAAGTCGACAATCAACCTCTGGATTACAAAATTTGTGAAAGATT
GACTGGTATTCTTAACTATGTTGCTCCTTTTACGCTATGTGGATACGCTGCTTTAATGCCTTTGTATCAT
GCTATTGCTTCCCGTATGGCTTTCATTTTCTCCTCCTTGTATAAATCCTGGTTGCTGTCTCTTTATGAGG
AGTTGTGGCCCGTTGTCAGGCAACGTGGCGTGGTGTGCACTGTGTTTGCTGACGCAACCCCCACTGGTTG
GGGCATTGCCACCACCTGTCAGCTCCTTTCCGGGACTTTCGCTTTCCCCCTCCCTATTGCCACGGCGGAA
CTCATCGCCGCCTGCCTTGCCCGCTGCTGGACAGGGGCTCGGCTGTTGGGCACTGACAATTCCGTGGTGT
TGTCGGGGAAATCATCGTCCTTTCCTTGGCTGCTCGCCTGTGTTGCCACCTGGATTCTGCGCGGGACGTC
CTTCTGCTACGTCCCTTCGGCCCTCAATCCAGCGGACCTTCCTTCCCGCGGCCTGCTGCCGGCTCTGCGG
CCTCTTCCGCGTCTTCGCCTTCGCCCTCAGACGAGTCGGATCTCCCTTTGGGCCGCCTCCCCGCGTCGAC
TTTAAGACCAATGACTTACAAGGCAGCTGTAGATCTTAGCCACTTTTTAAAAGAAAAGGGGGGACTGGAA
GGGCTAATTCACTCCCAACGAAGACAAGATCTGCTTTTTGCTTGTACTGGGTCTCTCTGGTTAGACCAGA
TCTGAGCCTGGGAGCTCTCTGGCTAACTAGGGAACCCACTGCTTAAGCCTCAATAAAGCTTGCCTTGAGT
GCTTCAAGTAGTGTGTGCCCGTCTGTTGTGTGACTCTGGTAACTAGAGATCCCTCAGACCCTTTTAGTCA
GTGTGGAAAATCTCTAGCAGTACGTATAGTAGTTCATGTCATCTTATTATTCAGTATTTATAACTTGCAA
AGAAATGAATATCAGAGAGTGAGAGGAACTTGTTTATTGCAGCTTATAATGGTTACAAATAAAGCAATAG
CATCACAAATTTCACAAATAAAGCATTTTTTTCACTGCATTCTAGTTGTGGTTTGTCCAAACTCATCAAT
GTATCTTATCATGTCTGGCTCTAGCTATCCCGCCCCTAACTCCGCCCATCCCGCCCCTAACTCCGCCCAG
TTCCGCCCATTCTCCGCCCCATGGCTGACTAATTTTTTTTATTTATGCAGAGGCCGAGGCCGCCTCGGCC
TCTGAGCTATTCCAGAAGTAGTGAGGAGGCTTTTTTGGAGGCCTAGGGACGTACCCAATTCGCCCTATAG
TGAGTCGTATTACGCGCGCTCACTGGCCGTCGTTTTACAACGTCGTGACTGGGAAAACCCTGGCGTTACC
CAACTTAATCGCCTTGCAGCACATCCCCCTTTCGCCAGCTGGCGTAATAGCGAAGAGGCCCGCACCGATC
GCCCTTCCCAACAGTTGCGCAGCCTGAATGGCGAATGGG
[124 nt withheld, positions 8930-9053]
C
[91 nt withheld, positions 9055-9145]
A
[49 nt withheld, positions 9147-9195]
CCTTTGACGTTGGAGTCCACGTTCTTT
[37 nt withheld, positions 9223-9259]
ACCCTATCTCGGTCTATTCTTTTGATTTATAAGGGATTTTGCCGATTTCGGCCTATTGGTTAAAAAATGA
GCTGATTTAACAAAAATTTAACGCGAATTTTAACAAAATATTAACGCTTACAATTTAGGTGGCACTTTTC
GGGGAAATGTGCGCGGAACCCCTATTTGTTTATTTTTCTAAATACATTCAAATATGTATCCGCTCATGAG
ACAATAACCCTGATAAATGCTTCAATAATATTGAAAAAGGAAGAGTATGAGTATTCAACATTTCCGTGTC
GCCCTTATTCCCTTTTTTGCGGCATTTTGCCTTCCTGTTTTTGCTCACCCAGAAACGCTGGTGAAAGTAA
AAGATGCTGAAGATCAGTTGGGTGCACGAGTGGGTTACATCGAACTGGATCTCAACAGCGGTAAGATCCT
TGAGAGTTTTCGCCCCGAAGAACGTTTTCCAATGATGAGCACTTTTAAAGTTCTGCTATGTGGCGCGGTA
TTATCCCGTATTGACGCCGGGCAAGAGCAACTCGGTCGCCGCATACACTATTCTCAGAATGACTTGGTTG
AGTACTCACCAGTCACAGAAAAGCATCTTACGGATGGCATGACAGTAAGAGAATTATGCAGTGCTGCCAT
AACCATGAGTGATAACACTGCGGCCAACTTACTTCTGACAACGATCGGAGGACCGAAGGAGCTAACCGCT
TTTTTGCACAACATGGGGGATCATGTAACTCGCCTTGATCGTTGGGAACCGGAGCTGAATGAAGCCATAC
CAAACGACGAGCGTGACACCACGATGCCTGTAGCAATGGCAACAACGTTGCGCAAACTATTAACTGGCGA
ACTACTTACTCTAGCTTCCCGGCAACAATTAATAGACTGGATGGAGGCGGATAAAGTTGCAGGACCACTT
CTGCGCTCGGCCCTTCCGGCTGGCTGGTTTATTGCTGATAAATCTGGAGCCGGTGAGCGTGGGTCTCGCG
GTATCATTGCAGCACTGGGGCCAGATGGTAAGCCCTCCCGTATCGTAGTTATCTACACGACGGGGAGTCA
GGCAACTATGGATGAACGAAATAGACAGATCGCTGAGATAGGTGCCTCACTGATTAAGCATTGGTAACTG
TCAGACCAAGTTTACTCATATATACTTTAGATTGATTTAAAACTTCATTTTTAATTTAAAAGGATCTAGG
TGAAGATCCTTTTTGATAATCTCATGACCAAAATCCCTTAACGTGAGTTTTCGTTCCACTGAGCGTCAGA
CCCCGTAGAAAAGATCAAAGGATCTTCTTGAGATCCTTTTTTTCTGCGCGTAATCTGCTGCTTGCAAACA
AAAAAACCACCGCTACCAGCGGTGGTTTGTTTGCCGGATCAAGAGCTACCAACTCTTTTTCCGAAGGTAA
CTGGCTTCAGCAGAGCGCAGATACCAAATACTGTTCTTCTAGTGTAGCCGTAGTTAGGCCACCACTTCAA
GAACTCTGTAGCACCGCCTACATACCTCGCTCTGCTAATCCTGTTACCAGTGGCTGCTGCCAGTGGCGAT
AAGTCGTGTCTTACCGGGTTGGACTCAAGACGATAGTTACCGGATAAGGCGCAGCGGTCGGGCTGAACGG
GGGGTTCGTGCACACAGCCCAGCTTGGAGCGAACGACCTACACCGAACTGAGATACCTACAGCGTGAGCT
ATGAGAAAGCGCCACGCTTCCCGAAGGGAGAAAGGCGGACAGGTATCCGGTAAGCGGCAGGGTCGGAACA
GGAGAGCGCACGAGGGAGCTTCCAGGGGGAAACGCCTGGTATCTTTATAGTCCTGTCGGGTTTCGCCACC
TCTGACTTGAGCGTCGATTTTTGTGATGCTCGTCAGGGGGGCGGAGCCTATGGAAAAACGCCAGCAACGC
GGCCTTTTTACGGTTCCTGGCCTTTTGCTGGCCTTTTGCTCACATGTTCTTTCCTGCGTTATCCCCTGAT
TCTGTGGATAACCGTATTACCGCCTTTGAGTGAGCTGATACCGCTCGCCGCAGCCGAACGACCGAGCGCA
GCGAGTCAGTGAGCGAGGAAGCGGAAGAGCGCCCAATACGCAAACCGCCTCTCCCCGCGCGTTGGCCGAT
TCATTAATGCAGCTGGCACGACAGGTTTCCCGACTGGAAAGCGGGCAGTGAGCGCAACGCAATTAATGTG
AGTTAGCTCACTCATTAGGCACCCCAGGCTTTACACTTTATGCTTCCGGCTCGTATGTTGTGTGGAATTG
TGAGCGGATAACAATTTCACACAGGAAACAGCTATGACCATGATTACGCCAAGCGCGCAATTAACCCTCA
CTAAAGGGAACAAAAGCTGGAGCTGCAAGC
