>Addgene plasmid #143847 | TFORF1788 | depositor partial sequence | sequence record 283668 | Insert
ACCGCCACCATGGCGGAGCGTGGCGGGGACGGGGGCGAGAGTGAACGATTCAACCCGGGGGAGCTCAGGA
TGGCCCAACAGCAGGCCTTGAGGTTCCGAGGTCCGGCTCCCCCACCAAATGCAGTGATGCGAGGCCCACC
ACCTCTGATGCGACCTCCTCCACCTTTTGGTATGATGCGAGGCCCTCCTCCACCACCACGGCCGCCCTTT
GGACGTCCTCCTTTTGATCCTAATATGCCGCCAATGCCTCCTCCAGGAGGGATACCTCCACCTATGGGCC
CTCCACACCTCCAGAGACCACCTTTCATGCCTCCTCCCATGAGTTCCATGCCTCCTCCTCCGGGTATGAT
GTTTCCACCAGGAATGCCTCCTGTGACTGCTCCTGGTACTCCAGCACTACCTCCTACGGAGGAGATATGG
GTTGAAAATAAAACTCCAGATGGGAAGGTTTATTATTATAATGCTCGGACACGTGAATCTGCATGGACCA
AGCCAGATGGAGTTAAGGTTATTCAGCAATCAGAACTGACACCTATGCTTGCAGCCCAGGCACAGGTTCA
GGCTCAGGCCCAGGCGCAGGCTCAGGCCCAGGCGCAGGCTCAGGCCCAGGCACAAGCTCAGGCCCAGGCT
CAGGCTCAGGCCCAGGCCCAGGCCCAGGCCCAGGCCCAGGCCCAAGCCCAAGCCCAGGCCCAGGCTCAGG
CTCAGGCACAAGCTCAGGCCCAGGCCCAGGCTCAGGTCCAGGCCCAGGTCCAGGCACAAGTGCAAGCACA
AGCAGTTGGAGCTTCCACCCCTACGACCAGTAGCCCAGCACCTGCAGTATCCACTTCAACATCATCATCC
ACCCCTTCCTCTACCACTTCTACCACAACAACTGCTACTTCAGTTGCGCAGACAGTATCAACACCCACAA
CACAAGATCAGACCCCAAGTTCTGCTGTTTCAGTTGCCACGCCTACAGTTAGTGTTTCAACTCCTGCTCC
TACAGCCACACCTGTGCAAACCGTTCCCCAGCCGCACCCTCAGACGTTACCTCCTGCTGTTCCTCATTCA
GTACCTCAGCCAACAACAGCAATACCTGCTTTTCCACCAGTAATGGTACCTCCGTTTCGTGTTCCCCTTC
CTGGCATGCCAATTCCACTTCCAGGTGTATTGCCAGGAATGGCCCCTCCTATCGTACCCATGATACATCC
CCAGGTTGCTATTGCAGCTTCACCTGCTACCTTAGCTGGAGCAACAGCAGTTTCTGAATGGACTGAATAT
AAAACAGCAGATGGGAAGACATATTATTATAATAATAGAACATTAGAATCAACCTGGGAAAAACCCCAAG
AACTAAAGGAAAAAGAAAAGTTAGAAGAGAAGATTAAAGAGCCAATTAAAGAACCCTCTGAAGAGCCTCT
GCCAATGGAGACGGAGGAGGAGGATCCTAAAGAAGAGCCTATAAAGGAGATAAAGGAGGAGCCCAAAGAA
GAGGAGATGACTGAAGAAGAAAAGGCTGCCCAGAAGGCAAAGCCAGTTGCTACTGCTCCTATTCCTGGTA
CTCCATGGTGTGTCGTTTGGACTGGTGATGAGCGGGTCTTCTTTTATAATCCCACCACTCGTCTTTCTAT
GTGGGACCGACCTGATGATCTGATTGGCAGGGCAGATGTTGACAAAATTATTCAGGAGCCCCCTCATAAA
AAAGGAATGGAGGAATTGAAGAAACTAAGGCACCCAACTCCGACAATGCTGTCGATCCAAAAGTGGCAAT
TCTCTATGAGTGCAATTAAAGAGGAACAAGAATTAATGGAAGAAATTAATGAAGATGAGCCTGTTAAAGC
AAAAAAACGGAAGAGAGACGATAATAAAGACATTGACTCAGAGAAAGAAGCTGCCATGGAAGCTGAAATT
AAAGCTGCCCGAGAAAGGGCCATTGTCCCTCTGGAGGCTCGAATGAAGCAGTTCAAGGACATGCTGCTAG
AGAGAGGGGTGTCTGCTTTTTCAACGTGGGAGAAGGAGTTGCACAAGATAGTTTTTGATCCCCGGTACTT
ACTTCTCAATCCTAAAGAGAGAAAACAGGTGTTTGATCAGTATGTAAAGACCAGGGCAGAGGAAGAACGC
AGGGAAAAGAAAAATAAAATAATGCAAGCCAAGGAAGATTTCAAAAAAATGATGGAAGAAGCAAAATTTA
ATCCAAGAGCAACTTTTAGTGAATTTGCAGCCAAGCATGCTAAAGATTCAAGATTCAAAGCAATTGAAAA
GATGAAAGACCGAGAAGCCTTGTTTAATGAGTTTGTGGCCGCTGCTAGGAAGAAAGAGAAAGAAGATTCG
AAGACCAGAGGTGAGAAGATTAAATCGGATTTCTTTGAACTATTATCTAATCATCACTTGGACAGTCAGT
CTCGATGGAGCAAAGTAAAAGACAAAGTAGAAAGTGATCCACGTTACAAAGCAGTAGATAGTTCATCAAT
GAGAGAAGACCTTTTCAAACAGTACATTGAAAAAATAGCCAAGAATTTAGACTCAGAAAAAGAAAAGGAG
CTTGAAAGGCAAGCCCGCATTGAGGCAAGCCTTCGAGAACGAGAAAGGGAGGTTCAAAAGGCCCGTTCAG
AACAAACAAAAGAAATAGATCGAGAGAGAGAGCAGCACAAACGAGAAGAAGCTATCCAGAATTTCAAAGC
TCTTCTGTCTGACATGGTACGTTCTTCAGATGTGTCATGGTCTGATACTCGTAGGACCCTCCGAAAAGAT
CACCGCTGGGAATCTGGATCCTTATTGGAAAGAGAGGAGAAAGAGAAGCTTTTTAATGAACACATTGAAG
CACTTACCAAAAAAAAGAGAGAGCACTTTAGGCAACTTCTGGATGAAACTTCTGCAATTACCTTAACATC
CACGTGGAAAGAAGTAAAAAAAATCATTAAGGAAGATCCTCGATGTATTAAGTTCTCCTCCAGTGACAGG
AAAAAACAAAGAGAATTTGAAGAATATATCAGAGACAAATATATCACAGCCAAAGCTGACTTCAGGACGC
TTTTGAAAGAGACCAAATTTATAACATATAGATCCAAAAAATTAATCCAAGAATCAGATCAGCACCTGAA
AGATGTAGAAAAAATTTTACAGAATGACAAACGGTATCTAGTACTGGACTGTGTGCCAGAGGAGAGGCGT
AAACTGATTGTGGCATATGTTGATGACCTGGATCGCCGGGGTCCACCCCCACCTCCCACAGCATCGGAGC
CCACGAGACGATCAACAAAATAGTAATGAACTAGTCCGTAACTTGAAAGTATTTCGATTTCTTGGCTTTA
TATATCTTGTGGAAAGGACGAAAACTTACTTCGGGAATCAGGTGT
