>Addgene plasmid #143847 | TFORF1788 | depositor partial sequence | sequence record 283669 | Barcode
AAACTTACTTCGGGAATCAGGTGT
